Addgene plasmid #89927: pLenti-rInsp-hIns-GLuc
Purpose: Expresses Insulin-GLuc from the rat insulin promoter. Gaussia Luc is inserted within the C-peptide and is co-secreted with insulin.
Depositing lab: Melanie Cobb. Depositing organization: University of Texas Southwestern Medical Center. Publication: Insulin promoter-driven Gaussia luciferase-based insulin secretion biosensor assay for discovery of beta-cell glucose-sensing pathways. Kalwat MA, Wichaidit C, Nava Garcia AY, McCoy MK, McGlynn K, Hwang IH, MacMillan JB, Posner BA, Cobb MH. ACS Sens. 2016 Oct 28;1(10):1208-1212. Epub 2016 Oct 12. 10.1021/acssensors.6b00433 PubMed 27819058.
Backbone
  Vector backbone: pRRL-SV40-puro
  Backbone size w/o insert (bp): 7131
  Total vector size (bp): 8425
  Modifications to backbone: Derived from pLenti-EKAR2G2 (Addgene plasmid # 40178) digested with XhoI and ClaI to remove the promoter and EKAR2G2 insert.
  Vector type: Mammalian Expression, Lentiviral
  Selectable markers: Puromycin
Growth in bacteria
  Bacterial resistance: Ampicillin, 100 μg/mL
  Growth temperature: 37°C
  Growth strain: NEB Stable
  Copy number: Low Copy
Gene/Insert
  Gene/Insert name: human insulin-Gaussia-Luciferase (alt name: hIns-GLuc)
  Species: H. sapiens (human), Synthetic
  Insert size (bp): 849
  Mutation: DNA sequence for Gaussia luciferase was humanized and two mutations (M43I/M110I) were made to enhance glow-like kinetics.
  Entrez Gene: INS (a.k.a. IDDM, IDDM1, IDDM2, ILPR, IRDN, MODY10, PNDM4)
  Promoter: 410bp rat insulin II promoter
  Cloning method: Restriction Enzyme; 5′ cloning site ClaI (not destroyed); 3′ cloning site XhoI (not destroyed)
  Sequencing primers: 5′ CTCTTTGTCGCCTTCGTAGG; 3′ CCTACGAAGGCGACAAAGAG
Resource information
  A portion of this plasmid was derived from a plasmid made by: This plasmid was generated from plasmid 89928 by cloning the promoter+reporter region into the pLenti backbone. The pLenti backbone came from Addgene plasmid 40178.
Terms and licenses: Academic/Nonprofit Terms; Industry Terms: Not Available to Industry
How to cite: pLenti-rInsp-hIns-GLuc was a gift from Melanie Cobb (Addgene plasmid # 89927 ; http://n2t.net/addgene:89927 ; RRID:Addgene_89927)
