[The description below was written by a language model from this plasmid's Addgene catalogue record and pLannotate feature annotations shown in this document.]
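Description:
pLenti-rInsp-hIns-GLuc is a third-generation-style, self-inactivating HIV-1 lentiviral transfer plasmid built on the pRRL-SV40-puro backbone, made by removing the promoter and biosensor insert from an earlier pLenti construct and cloning in a promoter-plus-reporter fragment between ClaI and XhoI. It is maintained in E. coli through a ColE1/pUC-type origin and ampicillin resistance (the catalogue lists it as low copy), and it also carries an f1 origin and leftover lac and T7/T3 cloning-vector elements. The viral portion comprises an RSV promoter fused to a truncated 5' LTR, the Ψ packaging signal with a gag fragment, the RRE for Rev-dependent export of genomic RNA, the cPPT/CTS, a WPRE to boost transcript expression, and a ΔU3 3' LTR followed by an SV40 poly(A) signal and SV40 origin.

Between the LTRs lie two cassettes. An SV40 early promoter drives puromycin N-acetyltransferase for selection of transduced mammalian cells. Downstream, a 410 bp rat insulin II promoter (stated in the catalogue but not annotated in the feature table, presumably occupying the gap before the coding region) drives human proinsulin with humanized Gaussia luciferase inserted within the C-peptide. The automated annotation labels the flanking insulin segments by homology to sheep and frog insulins, but the record identifies the gene as human INS; a partial 6xHis match is also flagged just after the coding region. The luciferase carries M43I/M110I mutations for more glow-like light output. Because the luciferase is co-secreted with insulin, luminescence in the medium serves as a proxy for insulin secretion, and the construct is used to make stable beta-cell reporter lines for screening glucose-sensing and secretion pathways.
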