Features (pLannotate 1.2.2; 29 found; start..end, strand, type, name):
      1..227     +  promoter       RSV promoter: Rous sarcoma virus enhancer/promoter
    228..408     +  LTR            5' LTR (truncated): truncated 5' long terminal repeat (LTR) from HIV-1
    455..580     +  misc_feature   HIV-1 Ψ: packaging signal of human immunodeficiency virus type 1
    564..927     +  CDS            HIV-1 gag (fragment): gag protein from human immunodeficiency virus 1; gag
   1073..1306    +  misc_feature   RRE: The Rev response element (RRE) of HIV-1 allows for Rev-dependent mRNA export from the nucleus to the cytoplasm.
   1683..1783    +  CDS            Rev (fragment): human immunodeficiency virus 1 (HIV-1) Rev protein; rev; enhances nuclear export of unspliced and incompletely spliced viral mRNAs
   1802..1918    +  misc_feature   cPPT/CTS: central polypurine tract and central termination sequence of HIV-1
   1935..2264    +  promoter       SV40 promoter: SV40 enhancer and early promoter
   2274..2873    +  CDS            PuroR: puromycin N-acetyltransferase; pac from Streptomyces alboniger; confers resistance to puromycin
   3369..3590    +  CDS            INS (fragment): INS_SHEEP - Experimental evidence at protein level: Swiss-Prot protein existence level 1. Insulin decreases blood glucose concentration. It increases cell permeability to monosaccharides, amino acids and fatty acids. It accelerates glycolysis, the pentose phosphate cycle, and glycogen synthesis in liver. From Ovis aries (Sheep).
   3589..4094    +  CDS            hGLuc (fragment): secreted Gaussia luciferase human codon-optimized
   4074..4214    +  CDS            ins-a (fragment) (sequence partly withheld): INS1_XENLA - Also known as ins1. Experimental evidence at protein level: Swiss-Prot protein existence level 1. Insulin decreases blood glucose concentration. It increases cell permeability to monosaccharides, amino acids and fatty acids. It accelerates glycolysis, the pentose phosphate cycle, and glycogen synthesis in liver. From Xenopus laevis (African clawed frog).
   4227..4243    +  CDS            6xHis (fragment): 6xHis affinity tag
   4283..4871    +  misc_feature   WPRE: woodchuck hepatitis virus posttranscriptional regulatory element
   4892..4960    +  CDS            nef (fragment): NEF_HV1Z2 - Experimental evidence at protein level: Swiss-Prot protein existence level 1. Extracellular Nef protein targets CD4(+) T-lymphocytes for apoptosis by interacting with CXCR4 surface receptors. From Human immunodeficiency virus type 1 group M subtype D (isolate Z2/CDC-Z34) (HIV-1).
   4962..5195    +  LTR            3' LTR (ΔU3): self-inactivating 3' long terminal repeat (LTR) from HIV-1
   5267..5388    +  polyA_signal   SV40 poly(A) signal: SV40 polyadenylation signal
   5428..5563    +  rep_origin     SV40 ori: SV40 origin of replication
   5584..5602    -  promoter       T7 promoter: promoter for bacteriophage T7 RNA polymerase
   5610..5765    +  CDS            lacZα (fragment): LacZα fragment of β-galactosidase; lacZ fragment
   5770..6198    +  rep_origin     f1 ori (sequence partly withheld): f1 bacteriophage origin of replication; arrow indicates direction of (+) strand synthesis
   6251..6355    +  promoter       AmpR promoter: bla
   6356..7216    +  CDS            AmpR: β-lactamase; bla; confers resistance to ampicillin, carbenicillin, and related antibiotics
   7387..7975    +  rep_origin     ori: high-copy-number ColE1/pMB1/pBR322/pUC origin of replication
   8158..8250    +  CDS            lacI (fragment): lac repressor; lacI; The lac repressor binds to the lac operator to inhibit transcription in E. coli. This inhibition can be relieved by adding lactose or isopropyl-β-D-thiogalactopyranoside (IPTG).
   8263..8284    +  protein_bind   CAP binding site: CAP binding activates transcription in the presence of cAMP. E. coli catabolite activator protein
   8299..8329    +  promoter       lac promoter: promoter for the E. coli lac operon
   8337..8353    +  protein_bind   lac operator: The lac repressor binds to the lac operator to inhibit transcription in E. coli. This inhibition can be relieved by adding lactose or isopropyl-β-D-thiogalactopyranoside (IPTG). lac repressor encoded by lacI
   8398..8416    +  promoter       T3 promoter: promoter for bacteriophage T3 RNA polymerase
>Addgene plasmid #89927 | pLenti-rInsp-hIns-GLuc | addgene full sequence | sequence record 255126 | Addgene NGS Result
TGTAGTCTTATGCAATACTCTTGTAGTCTTGCAACATGGTAACGATGAGTTAGCAACATGCCTTACAAGG
AGAGAAAAAGCACCGTGCATGCCGATTGGTGGAAGTAAGGTGGTACGATCGTGCCTTATTAGGAAGGCAA
CAGACGGGTCTGACATGGATTGGACGAACCACTGAATTGCCGCATTGCAGAGATATTGTATTTAAGTGCC
TAGCTCGATACATAAACGGGTCTCTCTGGTTAGACCAGATCTGAGCCTGGGAGCTCTCTGGCTAACTAGG
GAACCCACTGCTTAAGCCTCAATAAAGCTTGCCTTGAGTGCTTCAAGTAGTGTGTGCCCGTCTGTTGTGT
GACTCTGGTAACTAGAGATCCCTCAGACCCTTTTAGTCAGTGTGGAAAATCTCTAGCAGTGGCGCCCGAA
CAGGGACTTGAAAGCGAAAGGGAAACCAGAGGAGCTCTCTCGACGCAGGACTCGGCTTGCTGAAGCGCGC
ACGGCAAGAGGCGAGGGGCGGCGACTGGTGAGTACGCCAAAAATTTTGACTAGCGGAGGCTAGAAGGAGA
GAGATGGGTGCGAGAGCGTCAGTATTAAGCGGGGGAGAATTAGATCGCGATGGGAAAAAATTCGGTTAAG
GCCAGGGGGAAAGAAAAAATATAAATTAAAACATATAGTATGGGCAAGCAGGGAGCTAGAACGATTCGCA
GTTAATCCTGGCCTGTTAGAAACATCAGAAGGCTGTAGACAAATACTGGGACAGCTACAACCATCCCTTC
AGACAGGATCAGAAGAACTTAGATCATTATATAATACAGTAGCAACCCTCTATTGTGTGCATCAAAGGAT
AGAGATAAAAGACACCAAGGAAGCTTTAGACAAGATAGAGGAAGAGCAAAACAAAAGTAAGACCACCGCA
CAGCAAGCGGCCGCTGATCTTCAGACCTGGAGGAGGAGATATGAGGGACAATTGGAGAAGTGAATTATAT
AAATATAAAGTAGTAAAAATTGAACCATTAGGAGTAGCACCCACCAAGGCAAAGAGAAGAGTGGTGCAGA
GAGAAAAAAGAGCAGTGGGAATAGGAGCTTTGTTCCTTGGGTTCTTGGGAGCAGCAGGAAGCACTATGGG
CGCAGCGTCAATGACGCTGACGGTACAGGCCAGACAATTATTGTCTGGTATAGTGCAGCAGCAGAACAAT
TTGCTGAGGGCTATTGAGGCGCAACAGCATCTGTTGCAACTCACAGTCTGGGGCATCAAGCAGCTCCAGG
CAAGAATCCTGGCTGTGGAAAGATACCTAAAGGATCAACAGCTCCTGGGGATTTGGGGTTGCTCTGGAAA
ACTCATTTGCACCACTGCTGTGCCTTGGAATGCTAGTTGGAGTAATAAATCTCTGGAACAGATTTGGAAT
CACACGACCTGGATGGAGTGGGACAGAGAAATTAACAATTACACAAGCTTAATACACTCCTTAATTGAAG
AATCGCAAAACCAGCAAGAAAAGAATGAACAAGAATTATTGGAATTAGATAAATGGGCAAGTTTGTGGAA
TTGGTTTAACATAACAAATTGGCTGTGGTATATAAAATTATTCATAATGATAGTAGGAGGCTTGGTAGGT
TTAAGAATAGTTTTTGCTGTACTTTCTATAGTGAATAGAGTTAGGCAGGGATATTCACCATTATCGTTTC
AGACCCACCTCCCAACCCCGAGGGGACCCGACAGGCCCGAAGGAATAGAAGAAGAAGGTGGAGAGAGAGA
CAGAGACAGATCCATTCGATTAGTGAACGGATCTCGACGGTATCGGTTAACTTTTAAAAGAAAAGGGGGG
ATTGGGGGGTACAGTGCAGGGGAAAGAATAGTAGACATAATAGCAACAGACATACAAACTAAAGAATTAC
AAAAACAAATTACAAAATTCAAAATTTTATCGACCCTGTGGAATGTGTGTCAGTTAGGGTGTGGAAAGTC
CCCAGGCTCCCCAGCAGGCAGAAGTATGCAAAGCATGCATCTCAATTAGTCAGCAACCAGGTGTGGAAAG
TCCCCAGGCTCCCCAGCAGGCAGAAGTATGCAAAGCATGCATCTCAATTAGTCAGCAACCATAGTCCCGC
CCCTAACTCCGCCCATCCCGCCCCTAACTCCGCCCAGTTCCGCCCATTCTCCGCCCCATGGCTGACTAAT
TTTTTTTATTTATGCAGAGGCCGAGGCCGCCTCGGCCTCTGAGCTATTCCAGAAGTAGTGAGGAGGCTTT
TTTGGAGGCCTAGGCTTTTGCAAAAAGCTTACCATGACCGAGTACAAGCCCACGGTGCGCCTCGCCACCC
GCGACGACGTCCCCAGGGCCGTACGCACCCTCGCCGCCGCGTTCGCCGACTACCCCGCCACGCGCCACAC
CGTCGATCCGGACCGCCACATCGAGCGGGTCACCGAGCTGCAAGAACTCTTCCTCACGCGCGTCGGGCTC
GACATCGGCAAGGTGTGGGTCGCGGACGACGGCGCCGCGGTGGCGGTCTGGACCACGCCGGAGAGCGTCG
AAGCGGGGGCGGTGTTCGCCGAGATCGGCCCGCGCATGGCCGAGTTGAGCGGTTCCCGGCTGGCCGCGCA
GCAACAGATGGAAGGCCTCCTGGCGCCGCACCGGCCCAAGGAGCCCGCGTGGTTCCTGGCCACCGTCGGC
GTCTCGCCCGACCACCAGGGCAAGGGTCTGGGCAGCGCCGTCGTGCTCCCCGGAGTGGAGGCGGCCGAGC
GCGCCGGGGTGCCCGCCTTCCTGGAGACCTCCGCGCCCCGCAACCTCCCCTTCTACGAGCGGCTCGGCTT
CACCGTCACCGCCGACGTCGAGGTGCCCGAAGGACCGCGCACCTGGTGCATGACCCGCAAGCCCGGTGCC
TGACGCCCGCCCCACGACCCGCAGCGCCCGACCGAAAGGAGCGCACGACCCCATGCATCGATGCTGAGCT
AAGAATCCAGCTATCAATAGAAACTATGAAACAGTTCCAGGGACAAAGATACCAGGTCCCCAACAACTGC
AACTTTCTGGGAAATGAGGTGGAAAATGCTCAGCCAAGGAAAAAGAGGGCCTTACCCTCTCTGGGACAAT
GATTGTGCTGTGAACTGCTTCATCAGGCCATCTGGCCCCTTGTTAATAATCTAATTACCCTAGGTCTAAG
TAGAGTTGTTGACGTCCAATGAGCGCTTTCTGCAGACTTAGCACTAGGCAAGTGTTTGGAAATTACAGCT
TCAGCCCCTCTCGCCATCTGCCTACCTACCCCTCCTAGAGCCCTTAATGGGCCAAACGGCAAAGTCCAGG
GGGCAGAGAGGAGGTGCTTTGGACTATAAAGCTAGTGGAGACCCAGTAACTCCCAAGCTAGCGTTTAAAC
TTAAGCTTATGGCCCTGTGGATGCGCCTCCTGCCCCTGCTGGCGCTGCTGGCCCTCTGGGGACCTGACCC
AGCCGCAGCCTTTGTGAACCAACACCTGTGCGGCTCACACCTGGTGGAAGCTCTCTACCTAGTGTGCGGG
GAACGAGGCTTCTTCTACACACCCAAGACCCGCCGGGAGGCAGAGGACCTGCAGGTGGGGCAGGTGGAGC
TGGGCGGGGGCCCTGGATCCAAGCCCACCGAGAACAACGAAGACTTCAACATCGTGGCCGTGGCCAGCAA
CTTCGCGACCACGGATCTCGATGCTGACCGCGGGAAGTTGCCCGGCAAGAAGCTGCCGCTGGAGGTGCTC
AAAGAGATCGAAGCCAATGCCCGGAAAGCTGGCTGCACCAGGGGCTGTCTGATCTGCCTGTCCCACATCA
AGTGCACGCCCAAGATGAAGAAGTTCATCCCAGGACGCTGCCACACCTACGAAGGCGACAAAGAGTCCGC
ACAGGGCGGCATAGGCGAGGCGATCGTCGACATTCCTGAGATTCCTGGGTTCAAGGACTTGGAGCCCATC
GAGCAGTTCATCGCACAGGTCGATCTGTGTGTGGACTGCACAACTGGCTGCCTCAAAGGGCTTGCCAACG
TGCAGTGTTCTGACCTGCTCAAGAAGTGGCTGCCGCAACGCTGTGCGACCTTTGCCAGCAAGATCCAGGG
CCAGGTGGACAAGATCAAGGGGGCCGGTGGTGACGAATTCGGTGCAGGCAGCCTGCAGCCCTTGGCCCTG
GAGGGGTCCCTGCAGAAGCGT
[63 nt withheld, positions 4152-4214]
TAGCTCGAGCACCACCATCACCATCACCAGGATCCTGCAGTCTAGAGCTAGCATATGAATTCGTCGACAA
TCAACCTCTGGATTACAAAATTTGTGAAAGATTGACTGGTATTCTTAACTATGTTGCTCCTTTTACGCTA
TGTGGATACGCTGCTTTAATGCCTTTGTATCATGCTATTGCTTCCCGTATGGCTTTCATTTTCTCCTCCT
TGTATAAATCCTGGTTGCTGTCTCTTTATGAGGAGTTGTGGCCCGTTGTCAGGCAACGTGGCGTGGTGTG
CACTGTGTTTGCTGACGCAACCCCCACTGGTTGGGGCATTGCCACCACCTGTCAGCTCCTTTCCGGGACT
TTCGCTTTCCCCCTCCCTATTGCCACGGCGGAACTCATCGCCGCCTGCCTTGCCCGCTGCTGGACAGGGG
CTCGGCTGTTGGGCACTGACAATTCCGTGGTGTTGTCGGGGAAGCTGACGTCCTTTCCATGGCTGCTCGC
CTGTGTTGCCACCTGGATTCTGCGCGGGACGTCCTTCTGCTACGTCCCTTCGGCCCTCAATCCAGCGGAC
CTTCCTTCCCGCGGCCTGCTGCCGGCTCTGCGGCCTCTTCCGCGTCTTCGCCTTCGCCCTCAGACGAGTC
GGATCTCCCTTTGGGCCGCCTCCCCGCCTGGAATTAATTCGAGCTCGGTACCTTTAAGACCAATGACTTA
CAAGGCAGCTGTAGATCTTAGCCACTTTTTAAAAGAAAAGGGGGGACTGGAAGGGCTAATTCACTCCCAA
CGAAGACAAGATCTGCTTTTTGCTTGTACTGGGTCTCTCTGGTTAGACCAGATCTGAGCCTGGGAGCTCT
CTGGCTAACTAGGGAACCCACTGCTTAAGCCTCAATAAAGCTTGCCTTGAGTGCTTCAAGTAGTGTGTGC
CCGTCTGTTGTGTGACTCTGGTAACTAGAGATCCCTCAGACCCTTTTAGTCAGTGTGGAAAATCTCTAGC
AGTAGTAGTTCATGTCATCTTATTATTCAGTATTTATAACTTGCAAAGAAATGAATATCAGAGAGTGAGA
GGAACTTGTTTATTGCAGCTTATAATGGTTACAAATAAAGCAATAGCATCACAAATTTCACAAATAAAGC
ATTTTTTTCACTGCATTCTAGTTGTGGTTTGTCCAAACTCATCAATGTATCTTATCATGTCTGGCTCTAG
CTATCCCGCCCCTAACTCCGCCCATCCCGCCCCTAACTCCGCCCAGTTCCGCCCATTCTCCGCCCCATGG
CTGACTAATTTTTTTTATTTATGCAGAGGCCGAGGCCGCCTCGGCCTCTGAGCTATTCCAGAAGTAGTGA
GGAGGCTTTTTTGGAGGCCTAGGGACGTACCCAATTCGCCCTATAGTGAGTCGTATTACGCGCGCTCACT
GGCCGTCGTTTTACAACGTCGTGACTGGGAAAACCCTGGCGTTACCCAACTTAATCGCCTTGCAGCACAT
CCCCCTTTCGCCAGCTGGCGTAATAGCGAAGAGGCCCGCACCGATCGCCCTTCCCAACAGTTGCGCAGCC
TGAATGGCGAATGGG
[124 nt withheld, positions 5770-5893]
C
[91 nt withheld, positions 5895-5985]
A
[49 nt withheld, positions 5987-6035]
CCTTTGACGTTGGAGTCCACGTTCTTT
[37 nt withheld, positions 6063-6099]
ACCCTATCTCGGTCTATTCTTTTGATTTATAAGGGATTTTGCCGATTTCGGCCTATTGGTTAAAAAATGA
GCTGATTTAACAAAAATTTAACGCGAATTTTAACAAAATATTAACGCTTACAATTTAGGTGGCACTTTTC
GGGGAAATGTGCGCGGAACCCCTATTTGTTTATTTTTCTAAATACATTCAAATATGTATCCGCTCATGAG
ACAATAACCCTGATAAATGCTTCAATAATATTGAAAAAGGAAGAGTATGAGTATTCAACATTTCCGTGTC
GCCCTTATTCCCTTTTTTGCGGCATTTTGCCTTCCTGTTTTTGCTCACCCAGAAACGCTGGTGAAAGTAA
AAGATGCTGAAGATCAGTTGGGTGCACGAGTGGGTTACATCGAACTGGATCTCAACAGCGGTAAGATCCT
TGAGAGTTTTCGCCCCGAAGAACGTTTTCCAATGATGAGCACTTTTAAAGTTCTGCTATGTGGCGCGGTA
TTATCCCGTATTGACGCCGGGCAAGAGCAACTCGGTCGCCGCATACACTATTCTCAGAATGACTTGGTTG
AGTACTCACCAGTCACAGAAAAGCATCTTACGGATGGCATGACAGTAAGAGAATTATGCAGTGCTGCCAT
AACCATGAGTGATAACACTGCGGCCAACTTACTTCTGACAACGATCGGAGGACCGAAGGAGCTAACCGCT
TTTTTGCACAACATGGGGGATCATGTAACTCGCCTTGATCGTTGGGAACCGGAGCTGAATGAAGCCATAC
CAAACGACGAGCGTGACACCACGATGCCTGTAGCAATGGCAACAACGTTGCGCAAACTATTAACTGGCGA
ACTACTTACTCTAGCTTCCCGGCAACAATTAATAGACTGGATGGAGGCGGATAAAGTTGCAGGACCACTT
CTGCGCTCGGCCCTTCCGGCTGGCTGGTTTATTGCTGATAAATCTGGAGCCGGTGAGCGTGGGTCTCGCG
GTATCATTGCAGCACTGGGGCCAGATGGTAAGCCCTCCCGTATCGTAGTTATCTACACGACGGGGAGTCA
GGCAACTATGGATGAACGAAATAGACAGATCGCTGAGATAGGTGCCTCACTGATTAAGCATTGGTAACTG
TCAGACCAAGTTTACTCATATATACTTTAGATTGATTTAAAACTTCATTTTTAATTTAAAAGGATCTAGG
TGAAGATCCTTTTTGATAATCTCATGACCAAAATCCCTTAACGTGAGTTTTCGTTCCACTGAGCGTCAGA
CCCCGTAGAAAAGATCAAAGGATCTTCTTGAGATCCTTTTTTTCTGCGCGTAATCTGCTGCTTGCAAACA
AAAAAACCACCGCTACCAGCGGTGGTTTGTTTGCCGGATCAAGAGCTACCAACTCTTTTTCCGAAGGTAA
CTGGCTTCAGCAGAGCGCAGATACCAAATACTGTTCTTCTAGTGTAGCCGTAGTTAGGCCACCACTTCAA
GAACTCTGTAGCACCGCCTACATACCTCGCTCTGCTAATCCTGTTACCAGTGGCTGCTGCCAGTGGCGAT
AAGTCGTGTCTTACCGGGTTGGACTCAAGACGATAGTTACCGGATAAGGCGCAGCGGTCGGGCTGAACGG
GGGGTTCGTGCACACAGCCCAGCTTGGAGCGAACGACCTACACCGAACTGAGATACCTACAGCGTGAGCT
ATGAGAAAGCGCCACGCTTCCCGAAGGGAGAAAGGCGGACAGGTATCCGGTAAGCGGCAGGGTCGGAACA
GGAGAGCGCACGAGGGAGCTTCCAGGGGGAAACGCCTGGTATCTTTATAGTCCTGTCGGGTTTCGCCACC
TCTGACTTGAGCGTCGATTTTTGTGATGCTCGTCAGGGGGGCGGAGCCTATGGAAAAACGCCAGCAACGC
GGCCTTTTTACGGTTCCTGGCCTTTTGCTGGCCTTTTGCTCACATGTTCTTTCCTGCGTTATCCCCTGAT
TCTGTGGATAACCGTATTACCGCCTTTGAGTGAGCTGATACCGCTCGCCGCAGCCGAACGACCGAGCGCA
GCGAGTCAGTGAGCGAGGAAGCGGAAGAGCGCCCAATACGCAAACCGCCTCTCCCCGCGCGTTGGCCGAT
TCATTAATGCAGCTGGCACGACAGGTTTCCCGACTGGAAAGCGGGCAGTGAGCGCAACGCAATTAATGTG
AGTTAGCTCACTCATTAGGCACCCCAGGCTTTACACTTTATGCTTCCGGCTCGTATGTTGTGTGGAATTG
TGAGCGGATAACAATTTCACACAGGAAACAGCTATGACCATGATTACGCCAAGCGCGCAATTAACCCTCA
CTAAAGGGAACAAAAGCTGGAGCTGCAAGCTTAA
